>Addgene plasmid #120324 | pMOD3-proD/Lux-nat | addgene full sequence | sequence record 232208 | Addgene NGS Result
TCGCGCGTTTCGGTGATGACGGTGAAAACCTCTGACACATGCAGCTCCCGGAGACGGTCACAGCTTGTCT
GTAAGCGGATGCCGGGAGCAGACAAGCCCGTCAGGGCGCGTCAGCGGGTGTTGGCGGGTGTCGGGGCTGG
CTTAACTATGCGGCATCAGAGCAGATTGTACTGAGAGTGCACCATATGCGGTGTGAAATACCGCACAGAT
GCGTAAGGAGAAAATACCGCATCAGGCGCCATTCGCCATTCAGGCTGCGCAACTGTTGGGAAGGGCGATC
GGTGCGGGCCTCTTCGCTATTACGACAGCTGTCTCTTATACACATCTCAACCATCATCGATGAATTTTCT
CGGGTGTTCTCGCATATTGGCTCGCGCGAATTCCACAGCTAACACCACGTCGTCCCTATCTGCTGCCCTA
GGTCTATGAGTGGTTGCTGGATAACTTTACGGGCATGCATAAGGCTCGTATAATATATTCAGGGAGACCA
CAACGGTTTCCCTCTACAAATAATTTTGTTTAACTTTGAATTCGCGCAGGCTTGGAGGATACGTATGACT
AAAAAAATTTCATTCATTATTAACGGCCAGGTTGAAATCTTTCCCGAAGGTGATGATTTAGTGCAATCCA
TTAATTTTGGTGATAATAGTGTTTACCTGCCAATATTGAATGACTCTCATGTAAAAAACATTATTGATTG
TAATGGAAATAACGAATTACGGTTGCATAACATTGTCAATTTTCTCTATACGGTAGGGCAAAGATGGAAA
AATGAAGAATACTCAAGACGCAGGACATACATTCGTGACTTAAAAAAATATATGGGATATTCAGAAGAAA
TGGCTAAGCTAGAGGCCAATTGGATATCTATGATTTTATGTTCTAAAGGCGGCCTTTATGATGTTGTAGA
AAATGAACTTGGTTCTCGCCATATCATGGATGAATGGCTACCTCAGGATGAAAGTTATGTTCGGGCTTTT
CCGAAAGGTAAATCTGTACATCTGTTGGCAGGTAATGTTCCATTATCTGGGATCATGTCTATATTACGCG
CAATTTTAACTAAGAATCAGTGTATTATAAAAACATCGTCAACCGATCCTTTTACCGCTAATGCATTAGC
GTTAAGTTTTATTGATGTAGACCCTAATCATCCGATAACGCGCTCTTTATCTGTTATATATTGGCCCCAC
CAAGGTGATACATCACTCGCAAAAGAAATTATGCAACATGCGGATGTTATTGTCGCTTGGGGAGGGCCAG
ATGCGATTAATTGGGCGGTAGAGCATGCGCCATCTTATGCTGATGTGATTAAATTTGGTTCTAAAAAGAG
TCTTTGCATTATCGATAATCCTGTTGATTTGACGTCCGCAGCGACAGGTGCGGCTCATGATGTTTGTTTT
TACGATCAGCGAGCTTGTTTTTCTGCCCAAAACATATATTACATGGGAAATCATTATGAGGAATTTAAGT
TAGCGTTGATAGAAAAACTTAATCTATATGCGCATATATTACCGAATGCCAAAAAAGATTTTGATGAAAA
GGCGGCCTATTCTTTAGTTCAAAAAGAAAGCTTGTTTGCTGGATTAAAAGTAGAGGTGGATATTCATCAA
CGTTGGATGATTATTGAGTCAAATGCAGGTGTGGAATTTAATCAACCACTTGGCAGATGTGTGTACCTTC
ATCACGTCGATAATATTGAGCAAATATTGCCTTATGTTCAAAAAAATAAGACGCAAACCATATCTATTTT
TCCTTGGGAGTCATCATTTAAATATCGAGATGCGTTAGCATTAAAAGGTGCGGAAAGGATTGTAGAAGCA
GGAATGAATAACATATTTCGAGTTGGTGGATCTCATGACGGAATGAGACCGTTGCAACGATTAGTGACAT
ATATTTCTCATGAAAGGCCATCTAACTATACGGCTAAGGATGTTGCGGTTGAAATAGAACAGACTCGATT
CCTGGAAGAAGATAAGTTCCTTGTATTTGTCCCATAATAGGTAAAAAGTATGGAAAATGAATCAAAATAT
AAAACCATCGACCACGTTATTTGTGTTGAAGGAAATAAAAAAATTCATGTTTGGGAAACGCTGCCAGAAG
AAAACAGCCCAAAGAGAAAGAATGCCATTATTATTGCGTCTGGTTTTGCCCGCAGGATGGATCATTTTGC
TGGTCTGGCGGAATATTTATCGCGGAATGGATTTCATGTGATCCGCTATGATTCGCTTCACCACGTTGGA
TTGAGTTCAGGGACAATTGATGAATTTACAATGTCTATAGGAAAGCAGAGCTTGTTAGCAGTGGTTGATT
GGTTAACTACACGAAAAATAAATAACTTCGGTATGTTGGCTTCAAGCTTATCTGCGCGGATAGCTTATGC
AAGCCTATCTGAAATCAATGCTTCGTTTTTAATCACCGCAGTCGGTGTTGTTAACTTAAGATATTCTCTT
GAAAGAGCTTTAGGGTTTGATTATCTCAGTCTACCCATTAATGAATTGCCGAATAATCTAGATTTTGAAG
GCCATAAATTGGGTGCTGAAGTCTTTGCGAGAGATTGTCTTGATTTTGGTTGGGAAGATTTAGCTTCTAC
AATTAATAACATGATGTATCTTGATATACCGTTTATTGCTTTTACTGCAAATAACGATAATTGGGTCAAG
CAAGATGAAGTTATCACATTGTTATCAAATATTCGTAGTAATCGATGCAAGATATATTCTTTGTTAGGAA
GTTCGCATGACTTGAGTGAAAATTTAGTGGTCCTGCGCAATTTTTATCAATCGGTTACGAAAGCCGCTAT
CGCGATGGATAATGATCATCTGGATATTGATGTTGATATTACTGAACCGTCATTTGAACATTTAACTATT
GCGACAGTCAATGAACGCCGAATGAGAATTGAGATTGAAAATCAAGCAATTTCTCTGTCTTAAAATCTAT
TGAGATATTCTATCACTCAAATAGCAATATAAGGACTCTCTATGAAATTTGGAAACTTTTTGCTTACATA
CCAACCTCCCCAATTTTCTCAAACAGAGGTAATGAAACGTTTGGTTAAATTAGGTCGCATCTCTGAGGAG
TGTGGTTTTGATACCGTATGGTTACTGGAGCATCATTTCACGGAGTTTGGTTTGCTTGGTAACCCTTATG
TCGCTGCTGCATATTTACTTGGCGCGACTAAAAAATTGAATGTAGGAACTGCCGCTATTGTTCTTCCCAC
AGCCCATCCAGTACGCCAACTTGAAGATGTGAATTTATTGGATCAAATGTCAAAAGGACGATTTCGGTTT
GGTATTTGCCGAGGGCTTTACAACAAGGACTTTCGCGTATTCGGCACAGATATGAATAACAGTCGCGCCT
TAGCGGAATGCTGGTACGGGCTGATAAAGAATGGCATGACAGAGGGATATATGGAAGCTGATAATGAACA
TATCAAGTTCCATAAGGTAAAAGTAAACCCCGCGGCGTATAGCAGAGGTGGCGCACCGGTTTATGTGGTG
GCTGAATCAGCTTCGACGACTGAGTGGGCTGCTCAATTTGGCCTACCGATGATATTAAGTTGGATTATAA
ATACTAACGAAAAGAAAGCACAACTTGAGCTTTATAATGAAGTGGCTCAAGAATATGGGCACGATATTCA
TAATATCGACCATTGCTTATCATATATAACATCTGTAGATCATGACTCAATTAAAGCGAAAGAGATTTGC
CGGAAATTTCTGGGGCATTGGTATGATTCTTATGTGAATGCTACGACTATTTTTGATGATTCAGACCAAA
CAAGAGGTTATGATTTCAATAAAGGGCAGTGGCGTGACTTTGTATTAAAAGGACATAAAGATACTAATCG
CCGTATTGATTACAGTTACGAAATCAATCCCGTGGGAACGCCGCAGGAATGTATTGACATAATTCAAAAA
GACATTGATGCTACAGGAATATCAAATATTTGTTGTGGATTTGAAGCTAATGGAACAGTAGACGAAATTA
TTGCTTCCATGAAGCTCTTCCAGTCTGATGTCATGCCATTTCTTAAAGAAAAACAACGTTCGCTATTATA
TTAGCTAAGGAGAAAGAAATGAAATTTGGATTGTTCTTCCTTAACTTCATCAATTCAACAACTGTTCAAG
AACAAAGTATAGTTCGCATGCAGGAAATAACGGAGTATGTTGATAAGTTGAATTTTGAACAGATTTTAGT
GTATGAAAATCATTTTTCAGATAATGGTGTTGTCGGCGCTCCTCTGACTGTTTCTGGTTTTCTGCTCGGT
TTAACAGAGAAAATTAAAATTGGTTCATTAAATCACATCATTACAACTCATCATCCTGTCCGCATAGCGG
AGGAAGCTTGCTTATTGGATCAGTTAAGTGAAGGGAGATTTATTTTAGGGTTTAGTGATTGCGAAAAAAA
AGATGAAATGCATTTTTTTAATCGCCCGGTTGAATATCAACAGCAACTATTTGAAGAGTGTTATGAAATC
ATTAACGATGCTTTAACAACAGGCTATTGTAATCCAGATAACGATTTTTATAGCTTCCCTAAAATATCTG
TAAATCCCCATGCTTATACGCCAGGCGGACCTCGGAAATATGTAACAGCAACCAGTCATCATATTGTTGA
GTGGGCGGCCAAAAAAGGTATTCCTCTCATCTTTAAGTGGGATGATTCTAATGATGTTAGATATGAATAT
GCTGAAAGATATAAAGCCGTTGCGGATAAATATGACGTTGACCTATCAGAGATAGACCATCAGTTAATGA
TATTAGTTAACTATAACGAAGATAGTAATAAAGCTAAACAAGAGACGCGTGCATTTATTAGTGATTATGT
TCTTGAAATGCACCCTAATGAAAATTTCGAAAATAAACTTGAAGAAATAATTGCAGAAAACGCTGTCGGA
AATTATACGGAGTGTATAACTGCGGCTAAGTTGGCAATTGAAAAGTGTGGTGCGAAAAGTGTATTGCTGT
CCTTTGAACCAATGAATGATTTGATGAGCCAAAAAAATGTAATCAATATTGTTGATGATAATATTAAGAA
GTACCACATGGAATATACCTAATAGATTTCGAGTTGCAGCGAGGCGGCAAGTGAACGAATCCCCAGGAGC
ATAGATAACTATGTGACTGGGGTGAGTGAAAGCAGCCAACAAAGCAGCAGCTTGAAAGATGAAGGGTATA
AAAGAGTATGACAGCAGTGCTGCCATACTTTCTAATATTATCTTGAGGAGTAAAACAGGTATGACTTCAT
ATGTTGATAAACAAGAAATTACAGCAAGCTCAGAAATTGATGATTTGATTTTTTCGAGCGATCCATTAGT
GTGGTCTTACGACGAGCAGGAAAAAATCAGAAAGAAACTTGTGCTTGATGCATTTCGTAATCATTATAAA
CATTGTCGAGAATATCGTCACTACTGTCAGGCACACAAAGTAGATGACAATATTACGGAAATTGATGACA
TACCTGTATTCCCAACATCGGTTTTTAAGTTTACTCGCTTATTAACTTCTCAGGAAAACGAGATTGAAAG
TTGGTTTACCAGTAGCGGCACGAATGGTTTAAAAAGTCAGGTGGCGCGTGACAGATTAAGTATTGAGAGA
CTCTTAGGCTCTGTGAGTTATGGCATGAAATATGTTGGTAGTTGGTTTGATCATCAAATAGAATTAGTCA
ATTTGGGACCAGATAGATTTAATGCTCATAATATTTGGTTTAAATATGTTATGAGTTTGGTGGAATTGTT
ATATCCTACGACATTTACCGTAACAGAAGAACGAATAGATTTTGTTAAAACATTGAATAGTCTTGAACGA
ATAAAAAATCAAGGGAAAGATCTTTGTCTTATTGGTTCGCCATACTTTATTTATTTACTCTGCCATTATA
TGAAAGATAAAAAAATCTCATTTTCTGGAGATAAAAGCCTTTATATCATAACCGGAGGCGGCTGGAAAAG
TTACGAAAAAGAATCTCTGAAACGTGATGATTTCAATCATCTTTTATTTGATACTTTCAATCTCAGTGAT
ATTAGTCAGATCCGAGATATATTTAATCAAGTTGAACTCAACACTTGTTTCTTTGAGGATGAAATGCAGC
GTAAACATGTTCCGCCGTGGGTATATGCGCGAGCGCTTGATCCTGAAACGTTGAAACCTGTACCTGATGG
AACGCCGGGGTTGATGAGTTATATGGATGCGTCAGCAACCAGTTATCCAGCATTTATTGTTACCGATGAT
GTCGGGATAATTAGCAGAGAATATGGTAAGTATCCCGGCGTGCTCGTTGAAATTTTACGTCGCGTCAATA
CGAGGACGCAGAAAGGGTGTGCTTTAAGCTTAACCGAAGCGTTTGATAGTTGATGACCTGCAGGCATGCA
AGCTTGCGGCCGCCACCGCGGTGGAGCTCGGTACCCGGGGATCCTCTAGACTCTGCCAGTGTTACAACCA
ATTAACCAATTCTGATTACGGGCAGGGCATGCTCATGTAGAGCGCCTGTTCGCCATCGCTGGCCGTGCCG
TCGTACAGGGCGGTGTCCAGGCCGCAGAGGGTGAACCCCATACGACGATACGCGTGGATCGCCGGTGCGT
TGACGTTGGTGACTTCCAGCCAGAGGTGACCTGCACCACGTTCACGGGCAAATTCCGTTGCTAAACCCAT
CAATGCACGACCGACACCGTGACCACGGTGTTCTGGTGCGACTTCGATGTCTTCGACGGTCAGACGGCGG
TTCCAGCCGCTATAGCTGACGACCACGAAGCCTGCCAGGTCGCCATCGTCACCATACGCGACGAACGTCC
GGGAGTCCGGATCACCGTCTTCACCATCGTCCGATTCGTCATCGCTTTCGTCGTCCGGAAACACCTTGGT
CAGGGGCGGGTCAACCGGCACCTCCCGCAGGGTGAAGCCGTCACCGGTTGCGGTGACACGGAAGACGGTG
TCGGTGGTGAAGGACCCATCCAGTGCTTCGATGGCTTCGGCGTCACCCGGGACAGAGGTGCGATACCGAT
AAGCCGTGTCATCAAGGGTCGTACCCATTACTGTCCTCCGTATTACTGTTTATGTAAGCAGACAGTTTTA
TTGTTCATGATGATATATTTTTATCTTGTGCAATGTAACATCAGAGATTTTGAGACACAACGTGGCTTTG
TTGAATAAATCGAACTTTTGCTGAGTTGAAGGATCAGATCACGCATCTTCCCGACAACGCAGACCGTTCC
GTGGCAAAGCAAAAGTTCAAAATCACCAACTGGTCCACCTACAACAAAGCTCTCATCAACCGTGGCTCCC
TCACTTTCTGGCTGGATGATGGGGCGATTCAGGCCTGGTATGAGTCAGCAACACCTTCTTCACGAGGCAG
ACCTCAGCGCTAGCGGAGTGTATACTGGCTTCTGCAGGCATGCAAGCTTTAAAAGCCTTATATATTCTTT
TTTTTCTTATAAAACTTAAAACCTTAGAGGCTATTTAAGTTGCTGATTTATATTAATTTTATTGTTCAAA
CATGAGAGCTTAGTACGTGAAACATGAGAGCTTAGTACGTTAGCCATGAGAGCTTAGTACGTTAGCCATG
AGGGTTTAGTTCGTTAAACATGAGAGCTTAGTACGTTAAACATGAGAGCTTAGTACGTGAAACATGAGAG
CTTAGTACGTACTATCAACAGGTTGAACTGCCAACGACTACGCACTAGCCAACAAGAGCTTCAGGGTTGA
GATGTGTATAAGAGACAGCTGTCTTAATGAATCGGCCAACGCGCGGGGAGAGGCGGTTTGCGTATTGGGC
GCTCTTCCGCTTCCTCGCTCACTGACTCGCTGCGCTCGGTCGTTCGGCTGCGGCGAGCGGTATCAGCTCA
CTCAAAGGCGGTAATACGGTTATCCACAGAATCAGGGGATAACGCAGGAAAGAACATGTGAGCAAAAGGC
CAGCAAAAGGCCAGGAACCGTAAAAAGGCCGCGTTGCTGGCGTTTTTCCATAGGCTCCGCCCCCCTGACG
AGCATCACAAAAATCGACGCTCAAGTCAGAGGTGGCGAAACCCGACAGGACTATAAAGATACCAGGCGTT
TCCCCCTGGAAGCTCCCTCGTGCGCTCTCCTGTTCCGACCCTGCCGCTTACCGGATACCTGTCCGCCTTT
CTCCCTTCGGGAAGCGTGGCGCTTTCTCATAGCTCACGCTGTAGGTATCTCAGTTCGGTGTAGGTCGTTC
GCTCCAAGCTGGGCTGTGTGCACGAACCCCCCGTTCAGCCCGACCGCTGCGCCTTATCCGGTAACTATCG
TCTTGAGTCCAACCCGGTAAGACACGACTTATCGCCACTGGCAGCAGCCACTGGTAACAGGATTAGCAGA
GCGAGGTATGTAGGCGGTGCTACAGAGTTCTTGAAGTGGTGGCCTAACTACGGCTACACTAGAAGAACAG
TATTTGGTATCTGCGCTCTGCTGAAGCCAGTTACCTTCGGAAAAAGAGTTGGTAGCTCTTGATCCGGCAA
ACAAACCACCGCTGGTAGCGGTGGTTTTTTTGTTTGCAAGCAGCAGATTACGCGCAGAAAAAAAGGATCT
CAAGAAGATCCTTTGATCTTTTCTACGGGGTCTGACGCTCAGTGGAACGAAAACTCACGTTAAGGGATTT
TGGTCATGAGATTATCAAAAAGGATCTTCACCTAGATCCTTTTAAATTAAAAATGAAGTTTTAAATCAAT
CTAAAGTATATATGAGTAAACTTGGTCTGACAGTTACCAATGCTTAATCAGTGAGGCACCTATCTCAGCG
ATCTGTCTATTTCGTTCATCCATAGTTGCCTGACTCCCCGTCGTGTAGATAACTACGATACGGGAGGGCT
TACCATCTGGCCCCAGTGCTGCAATGATACCGCGAGACCCACGCTCACCGGCTCCAGATTTATCAGCAAT
AAACCAGCCAGCCGGAAGGGCCGAGCGCAGAAGTGGTCCTGCAACTTTATCCGCCTCCATCCAGTCTATT
AATTGTTGCCGGGAAGCTAGAGTAAGTAGTTCGCCAGTTAATAGTTTGCGCAACGTTGTTGCCATTGCTA
CAGGCATCGTGGTGTCACGCTCGTCGTTTGGTATGGCTTCATTCAGCTCCGGTTCCCAACGATCAAGGCG
AGTTACATGATCCCCCATGTTGTGCAAAAAAGCGGTTAGCTCCTTCGGTCCTCCGATCGTTGTCAGAAGT
AAGTTGGCCGCAGTGTTATCACTCATGGTTATGGCAGCACTGCATAATTCTCTTACTGTCATGCCATCCG
TAAGATGCTTTTCTGTGACTGGTGAGTACTCAACCAAGTCATTCTGAGAATAGTGTATGCGGCGACCGAG
TTGCTCTTGCCCGGCGTCAATACGGGATAATACCGCGCCACATAGCAGAACTTTAAAAGTGCTCATCATT
GGAAAACGTTCTTCGGGGCGAAAACTCTCAAGGATCTTACCGCTGTTGAGATCCAGTTCGATGTAACCCA
CTCGTGCACCCAACTGATCTTCAGCATCTTTTACTTTCACCAGCGTTTCTGGGTGAGCAAAAACAGGAAG
GCAAAATGCCGCAAAAAAGGGAATAAGGGCGACACGGAAATGTTGAATACTCATACTCTTCCTTTTTCAA
TATTATTGAAGCATTTATCAGGGTTATTGTCTCATGAGCGGATACATATTTGAATGTATTTAGAAAAATA
AACAAATAGGGGTTCCGCGCACATTTCCCCGAAAAGTGCCACCTGACGTCTAAGAAACCATTATTATCAT
GACATTAACCTATAAAAATAGGCGTATCACGAGGCCCTTTCGTC
Features (pLannotate 1.2.2; 20 found; start..end, strand, type, name):
    137..236     +  misc_feature   bom (fragment): basis of mobility region from pBR322
    242..311     -  CDS            lacZα (fragment): LacZα fragment of β-galactosidase; lacZ fragment
    309..327     +  misc_feature   Tn5 ME: hyperactive mosaic end for Tn5 transposase recognition (Reznikoff et al., 2004)
    555..1997    +  CDS            LuxC: LuxC fatty acid reductase; luxC; from the Photorhabdus luminescens bioluminescence operon
   2010..2933    +  CDS            LuxD: LuxD acyltransferase; luxD; from the Photorhabdus luminescens bioluminescence operon
   2982..4064    +  CDS            LuxA: LuxA luciferase subunit; luxA; from the Photorhabdus luminescens bioluminescence operon
   4079..5062    +  CDS            LuxB: LuxB luciferase subunit; luxB; from the Photorhabdus luminescens bioluminescence operon
   5241..6353    +  CDS            LuxE: LuxE; luxE; from the Photorhabdus luminescens bioluminescence operon
   6355..6375    +  misc_feature   MCS (fragment): pUC18/19 multiple cloning site
   6394..6420    +  misc_feature   MCS (fragment): pUC18/19 multiple cloning site
   6459..7022    -  CDS            sta: STA_STRLA - Experimental evidence at protein level: Swiss-Prot protein existence level 1. Involved in resistance to streptothricin, a broad-spectrum antibiotic produced by streptomycetes. Detoxifies streptothricin via acetylation of the beta amino group of the first beta-lysyl moiety of streptothricin. From Streptomyces lavendulae.
   7214..7360    +  CDS            TRA2_ECOLX (fragment): Protein predicted: Swiss-Prot protein existence level 4. Required for transposition of transposon Tn903. From Escherichia coli.
   7356..7381    +  misc_feature   bom (fragment): basis of mobility region from pBR322
   7394..7661    -  rep_origin     R6K γ ori (fragment): γ replication origin from E. coli plasmid R6K; requires the R6K initiator protein pi for replication
   7700..7718    -  misc_feature   Tn5 ME: hyperactive mosaic end for Tn5 transposase recognition (Reznikoff et al., 2004)
   7724..7772    -  CDS            lacI (fragment): lac repressor; lacI; The lac repressor binds to the lac operator to inhibit transcription in E. coli. This inhibition can be relieved by adding lactose or isopropyl-β-D-thiogalactopyranoside (IPTG).
   7955..8543    -  rep_origin     ori: high-copy-number ColE1/pMB1/pBR322/pUC origin of replication
   8714..9574    -  CDS            AmpR: β-lactamase; bla; confers resistance to ampicillin, carbenicillin, and related antibiotics
   9575..9679    -  promoter       AmpR promoter: bla
   9774..35      +  CDS            rop (fragment) (across the origin): Rop protein, which maintains plasmids at low copy number; rop
