[The description below was written by a language model from this plasmid's Addgene catalogue record and pLannotate feature annotations shown in this document.]
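Description:
pMOD3-proD/Lux-nat is a high-copy bacterial plasmid of about 9.8 kb, built on the Epicentre pMOD3 transposon-construction backbone and designed to confer bioluminescence on bacteria. It is propagated in standard E. coli cloning strains through a ColE1/pUC-type origin and selected with ampicillin via the bla gene and its native promoter. These maintenance elements lie outside a segment bounded by two hyperactive Tn5 mosaic ends, the 19-bp sequences recognised by Tn5 transposase.

Between the mosaic ends sits the payload. The Photorhabdus luminescens lux operon is arranged as luxC, luxD, luxA, luxB and luxE. LuxA and LuxB form the luciferase, while LuxC, LuxD and LuxE make up the fatty acid reductase system that regenerates the aldehyde substrate, so cells emit light without added substrate. The catalogue entry gives the promoter as proD, a synthetic constitutive bacterial promoter. It is not annotated in the feature table but presumably occupies the gap upstream of luxC. Downstream, on the opposite strand, is a streptothricin acetyltransferase gene (sta, from Streptomyces lavendulae) that provides nourseothricin resistance, the "nat" marker. A fragment of the R6K γ origin, which depends on the pi initiator protein, also lies inside the transposable segment. The remaining annotations (lacZα, lacI, bom, rop and Tn903 transposase fragments) are backbone remnants.

This layout suggests that the mosaic-end-flanked cassette can be mobilised by Tn5 transposase for chromosomal insertion into a target bacterium, with nourseothricin selection, although the record states the purpose only as bacterial luminescence. The associated publication concerns intracellular replication of Brucella neotomae during coinfection with Legionella pneumophila, which is consistent with use of luminescence as a readout of bacterial growth.
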