Addgene plasmid #120324: pMOD3-proD/Lux-nat
Purpose: Bacterial luminescence
Depositing lab: James Kirby. Depositing organization: Beth Israel Deaconess Medical Center. Publication: Promotion and Rescue of Intracellular Brucella neotomae Replication during Coinfection with Legionella pneumophila. Kang YS, Kirby JE. Infect Immun. 2017 Apr 21;85(5). pii: e00991-16. doi: 10.1128/IAI.00991-16. Print 2017 May. PubMed 28264909.
Backbone
  Vector backbone: pMOD3
  Backbone manufacturer: Epicentre
  Vector type: Bacterial Expression
  Selectable markers: Nourseothricin
Growth in bacteria
  Bacterial resistance: Ampicillin, 100 μg/mL
  Growth temperature: 37°C
  Growth strain: NEB 5-alpha
  Copy number: High Copy
Gene/Insert
  Gene/Insert name: Lux operon
  Promoter: proD
  Cloning method: Gibson Cloning
Terms and licenses: Academic/Nonprofit Terms; Industry Terms: Not Available to Industry
How to cite: pMOD3-proD/Lux-nat was a gift from James Kirby (Addgene plasmid # 120324 ; http://n2t.net/addgene:120324 ; RRID:Addgene_120324)
